>Addgene plasmid #158367 | MAC-SARS-CoV-2 NSP16 | addgene full sequence | sequence record 309566 | Addgene NGS Result
GACATTGATTATTGACTAGTTATTAATAGTAATCAATTACGGGGTCATTAGTTCATAGCCCATATATGGA
GTTCCGCGTTACATAACTTACGGTAAATGGCCCGCCTGGCTGACCGCCCAACGACCCCCGCCCATTGACG
TCAATAATGACGTATGTTCCCATAGTAACGCCAATAGGGACTTTCCATTGACGTCAATGGGTGGAGTATT
TACGGTAAACTGCCCACTTGGCAGTACATCAAGTGTATCATATGCCAAGTACGCCCCCTATTGACGTCAA
TGACGGTAAATGGCCCGCCTGGCATTATGCCCAGTACATGACCTTATGGGACTTTCCTACTTGGCAGTAC
ATCTACGTATTAGTCATCGCTATTACCATGGTGATGCGGTTTTGGCAGTACATCAATGGGCGTGGATAGC
GGTTTGACTCACGGGGATTTCCAAGTCTCCACCCCATTGACGTCAATGGGAGTTTGTTTTGGCACCAAAA
TCAACGGGACTTTCCAAAATGTCGTAACAACTCCGCCCCATTGACGCAAATGGGCGGTAGGCGTGTACGG
TGGGAGGTCTATATAAGCAGAGCTCTCCCTATCAGTGATAGAGATCTCCCTATCAGTGATAGAGATCGTC
GACGAGCTCGTTTAGTGAACCGTCAGATCGCCTGGAGACGCCATCCACGCTGTTTTGACCTCCATAGAAG
ACACCGGGACCGATCCAGCCTCCGGACTCTAGCGTTTAAACTTAAGCTTGGTACCGAGCTCGGATCCACT
AGTCCAGTGTGGTGGAATTCTGCAGATATCAACAAGTTTGTACAAAAAAGTTGGCATGTCTTCCCAGGCT
TGGCAGCCTGGAGTGGCTATGCCTAACCTGTACAAGATGCAGCGTATGCTGCTGGAGAAGTGCGACCTGC
AGAACTACGGAGACTCCGCCACCCTGCCCAAGGGTATCATGATGAACGTGGCTAAGTACACCCAGCTGTG
CCAGTACCTGAACACCCTGACCCTGGCCGTGCCTTACAACATGCGCGTGATCCACTTCGGTGCTGGTTCT
GACAAGGGAGTGGCTCCAGGTACCGCTGTGCTGAGACAGTGGCTGCCCACCGGTACCCTGCTGGTGGACT
CTGACCTGAACGACTTCGTGTCTGATGCTGACAGCACCCTGATCGGCGACTGTGCTACTGTGCACACCGC
TAACAAGTGGGACCTGATCATCTCTGACATGTACGACCCAAAGACCAAGAACGTGACCAAGGAGAACGAC
AGCAAGGAAGGTTTCTTCACCTACATCTGCGGCTTCATCCAGCAGAAGCTGGCCCTGGGCGGATCTGTGG
CTATCAAGATCACCGAACACTCCTGGAACGCTGACCTGTACAAGCTGATGGGACACTTCGCCTGGTGGAC
CGCTTTCGTGACCAACGTGAACGCCTCTAGCTCCGAGGCTTTCCTGATCGGCTGCAACTACCTGGGAAAG
CCCCGTGAACAGATCGACGGTTACGTGATGCACGCCAACTACATCTTCTGGCGCAACACCAACCCTATCC
AGCTGTCTAGCTACTCCCTGTTCGACATGTCTAAGTTCCCACTGAAGCTGAGAGGCACCGCTGTGATGAG
CCTGAAGGAGGGACAGATCAACGACATGATCCTGAGCCTGCTGTCCAAGGGACGCCTGATCATCAGGGAA
AACAACAGAGTGGTCATCTCCTCTGACGTGCTGGTGAACAACTACCCAACTTTCTTGTACAAAGTGGTTG
ATATCAAGGCCGCCGACATCACCAGCCTGTACAAGAAAGTGGGGTGGAGCCATCCCCAGTTCGAGAAGGG
CGGAGGATCTGGCGGCGGAAGCGGCGGAGGAAGCTGGTCCCACCCTCAGTTTGAGAAAGGCACCGAGCTG
GGCAGCACCATGGCCAGCTACCCCTACGACGTGCCCGACTACGCCAAGGACAACACCGTGCCCCTGAAGC
TGATCGCCCTGCTGGCCAACGGCGAGTTCCACTCTGGCGAGCAGCTGGGCGAGACACTGGGCATGAGCAG
AGCCGCCATCAACAAGCACATCCAGACCCTGCGGGACTGGGGCGTGGACGTGTTCACAGTGCCCGGCAAG
GGCTACAGCCTGCCCGAGCCCATCCAGCTGCTGAACGCCAAGCAGATCCTGGGCCAGCTGGATGGCGGAT
CTGTGGCCGTGCTGCCCGTGATCGACAGCACCAACCAGTATCTGCTCGACCGGATCGGCGAGCTGAAGTC
CGGCGACGCCTGTATCGCCGAGTACCAGCAGGCCGGCAGAGGCGGCAGGGGCAGAAAGTGGTTCAGCCCC
TTCGGCGCCAACCTGTACCTGAGCATGTTCTGGAGACTGGAACAGGGCCCAGCCGCCGCTATTGGCCTGA
GCCTGGTCATCGGCATCGTGATGGCCGAGGTGCTGCGGAAGCTGGGCGCCGACAAAGTGCGCGTGAAGTG
GCCCAACGACCTGTATCTGCAGGACCGGAAGCTGGCCGGCATCCTGGTGGAACTGACCGGCAAAACAGGC
GACGCCGCCCAGATCGTGATCGGCGCTGGCATCAACATGGCCATGCGGCGGGTGGAAGAGAGCGTGGTCA
ACCAGGGCTGGATCACCCTGCAGGAAGCCGGCATCAACCTGGACCGGAACACCCTGGCCGCCATGCTGAT
CAGAGAGCTGAGAGCCGCCCTGGAACTGTTCGAGCAGGAAGGCCTGGCCCCCTACCTGAGCAGATGGGAG
AAGCTGGACAACTTCATCAACCGGCCCGTGAAACTGATCATCGGCGACAAAGAGATCTTCGGCATCAGCC
GGGGCATCGACAAGCAGGGGGCCCTGCTCCTGGAACAGGACGGCATCATCAAGCCCTGGATGGGCGGCGA
GATCAGCCTGCGGAGCGCCGAGAAGTGATGACTCGAGTCTAGAGGGCCCGTTTAAACCCGCTGATCAGCC
TCGACTGTGCCTTCTAGTTGCCAGCCATCTGTTGTTTGCCCCTCCCCCGTGCCTTCCTTGACCCTGGAAG
GTGCCACTCCCACTGTCCTTTCCTAATAAAATGAGGAAATTGCATCGCATTGTCTGAGTAGGTGTCATTC
TATTCTGGGGGGTGGGGTGGGGCAGGACAGCAAGGGGGAGGATTGGGAAGACAATAGCAGGCATGCTGGG
GATGCGGTGGGCTCTATGGCTTCTGAGGCGGAAAGAACCAGCTGGGGCTCTAGGGGGTATCCCC
[124 nt withheld, positions 3215-3338]
C
[91 nt withheld, positions 3340-3430]
AGGGTGATGGTTCACGTACCTAGAAGTTCCTATTCCGAAGTTCCTATTCTCTAGAAAGTATAGGAACTTC
CTTGGCCAAAAAGCCTGAACTCACCGCGACGTCTGTCGAGAAGTTTCTGATCGAAAAGTTCGACAGCGTC
TCCGACCTGATGCAGCTCTCGGAGGGCGAAGAATCTCGTGCTTTCAGCTTCGATGTAGGAGGGCGTGGAT
ATGTCCTGCGGGTAAATAGCTGCGCCGATGGTTTCTACAAAGATCGTTATGTTTATCGGCACTTTGCATC
GGCCGCGCTCCCGATTCCGGAAGTGCTTGACATTGGGGAATTCAGCGAGAGCCTGACCTATTGCATCTCC
CGCCGTGCACAGGGTGTCACGTTGCAAGACCTGCCTGAAACCGAACTGCCCGCTGTTCTGCAGCCGGTCG
CGGAGGCCATGGATGCGATCGCTGCGGCCGATCTTAGCCAGACGAGCGGGTTCGGCCCATTCGGACCGCA
AGGAATCGGTCAATACACTACATGGCGTGATTTCATATGCGCGATTGCTGATCCCCATGTGTATCACTGG
CAAACTGTGATGGACGACACCGTCAGTGCGTCCGTCGCGCAGGCTCTCGATGAGCTGATGCTTTGGGCCG
AGGACTGCCCCGAAGTCCGGCACCTCGTGCACGCGGATTTCGGCTCCAACAATGTCCTGACGGACAATGG
CCGCATAACAGCGGTCATTGACTGGAGCGAGGCGATGTTCGGGGATTCCCAATACGAGGTCGCCAACATC
TTCTTCTGGAGGCCGTGGTTGGCTTGTATGGAGCAGCAGACGCGCTACTTCGAGCGGAGGCATCCGGAGC
TTGCAGGATCGCCGCGGCTCCGGGCGTATATGCTCCGCATTGGTCTTGACCAACTCTATCAGAGCTTGGT
TGACGGCAATTTCGATGATGCAGCTTGGGCGCAGGGTCGATGCGACGCAATCGTCCGATCCGGAGCCGGG
ACTGTCGGGCGTACACAAATCGCCCGCAGAAGCGCGGCCGTCTGGACCGATGGCTGTGTAGAAGTACTCG
CCGATAGTGGAAACCGACGCCCCAGCACTCGTCCGAGGGCAAAGGAATAGCACGTACTACGAGATTTCGA
TTCCACCGCCGCCTTCTATGAAAGGTTGGGCTTCGGAATCGTTTTCCGGGACGCCGGCTGGATGATCCTC
CAGCGCGGGGATCTCATGCTGGAGTTCTTCGCCCACCCCAACTTGTTTATTGCAGCTTATAATGGTTACA
AATAAAGCAATAGCATCACAAATTTCACAAATAAAGCATTTTTTTCACTGCATTCTAGTTGTGGTTTGTC
CAAACTCATCAATGTATCTTATCATGTCTGTATACCGTCGACCTCTAGCTAGAGCTTGGCGTAATCATGG
TCATAGCTGTTTCCTGTGTGAAATTGTTATCCGCTCACAATTCCACACAACATACGAGCCGGAAGCATAA
AGTGTAAAGCCTGGGGTGCCTAATGAGTGAGCTAACTCACATTAATTGCGTTGCGCTCACTGCCCGCTTT
CCAGTCGGGAAACCTGTCGTGCCAGCTGCATTAATGAATCGGCCAACGCGCGGGGAGAGGCGGTTTGCGT
ATTGGGCGCTCTTCCGCTTCCTCGCTCACTGACTCGCTGCGCTCGGTCGTTCGGCTGCGGCGAGCGGTAT
CAGCTCACTCAAAGGCGGTAATACGGTTATCCACAGAATCAGGGGATAACGCAGGAAAGAACATGTGAGC
AAAAGGCCAGCAAAAGGCCAGGAACCGTAAAAAGGCCGCGTTGCTGGCGTTTTTCCATAGGCTCCGCCCC
CCTGACGAGCATCACAAAAATCGACGCTCAAGTCAGAGGTGGCGAAACCCGACAGGACTATAAAGATACC
AGGCGTTTCCCCCTGGAAGCTCCCTCGTGCGCTCTCCTGTTCCGACCCTGCCGCTTACCGGATACCTGTC
CGCCTTTCTCCCTTCGGGAAGCGTGGCGCTTTCTCATAGCTCACGCTGTAGGTATCTCAGTTCGGTGTAG
GTCGTTCGCTCCAAGCTGGGCTGTGTGCACGAACCCCCCGTTCAGCCCGACCGCTGCGCCTTATCCGGTA
ACTATCGTCTTGAGTCCAACCCGGTAAGACACGACTTATCGCCACTGGCAGCAGCCACTGGTAACAGGAT
TAGCAGAGCGAGGTATGTAGGCGGTGCTACAGAGTTCTTGAAGTGGTGGCCTAACTACGGCTACACTAGA
AGAACAGTATTTGGTATCTGCGCTCTGCTGAAGCCAGTTACCTTCGGAAAAAGAGTTGGTAGCTCTTGAT
CCGGCAAACAAACCACCGCTGGTAGCGGTGGTTTTTTTGTTTGCAAGCAGCAGATTACGCGCAGAAAAAA
AGGATCTCAAGAAGATCCTTTGATCTTTTCTACGGGGTCTGACGCTCAGTGGAACGAAAACTCACGTTAA
GGGATTTTGGTCATGAGATTATCAAAAAGGATCTTCACCTAGATCCTTTTAAATTAAAAATGAAGTTTTA
AATCAATCTAAAGTATATATGAGTAAACTTGGTCTGACAGTTACCAATGCTTAATCAGTGAGGCACCTAT
CTCAGCGATCTGTCTATTTCGTTCATCCATAGTTGCCTGACTCCCCGTCGTGTAGATAACTACGATACGG
GAGGGCTTACCATCTGGCCCCAGTGCTGCAATGATACCGCGAGACCCACGCTCACCGGCTCCAGATTTAT
CAGCAATAAACCAGCCAGCCGGAAGGGCCGAGCGCAGAAGTGGTCCTGCAACTTTATCCGCCTCCATCCA
GTCTATTAATTGTTGCCGGGAAGCTAGAGTAAGTAGTTCGCCAGTTAATAGTTTGCGCAACGTTGTTGCC
ATTGCTACAGGCATCGTGGTGTCACGCTCGTCGTTTGGTATGGCTTCATTCAGCTCCGGTTCCCAACGAT
CAAGGCGAGTTACATGATCCCCCATGTTGTGCAAAAAAGCGGTTAGCTCCTTCGGTCCTCCGATCGTTGT
CAGAAGTAAGTTGGCCGCAGTGTTATCACTCATGGTTATGGCAGCACTGCATAATTCTCTTACTGTCATG
CCATCCGTAAGATGCTTTTCTGTGACTGGTGAGTACTCAACCAAGTCATTCTGAGAATAGTGTATGCGGC
GACCGAGTTGCTCTTGCCCGGCGTCAATACGGGATAATACCGCGCCACATAGCAGAACTTTAAAAGTGCT
CATCATTGGAAAACGTTCTTCGGGGCGAAAACTCTCAAGGATCTTACCGCTGTTGAGATCCAGTTCGATG
TAACCCACTCGTGCACCCAACTGATCTTCAGCATCTTTTACTTTCACCAGCGTTTCTGGGTGAGCAAAAA
CAGGAAGGCAAAATGCCGCAAAAAAGGGAATAAGGGCGACACGGAAATGTTGAATACTCATACTCTTCCT
TTTTCAATATTATTGAAGCATTTATCAGGGTTATTGTCTCATGAGCGGATACATATTTGAATGTATTTAG
AAAAATAAACAAATAGGGGTTCCGCGCACATTTCCCCGAAAAGTGCCACCTGACGTCGACGGATCGGGAG
ATCTCCCGATCCCCTATGGTGCACTCTCAGTACAATCTGCTCTGATGCCGCATAGTTAAGCCAGTATCTG
CTCCCTGCTTGTGTGTTGGAGGTCGCTGAGTAGTGCGCGAGCAAAATTTAAGCTACAACAAGGCAAGGCT
TGACCGACAATTGCATGAAGAATCTGCTTAGGGTTAGGCGTTTTGCGCTGCTTCGCGATGTACGGGCCAG
ATATACGCGTT
Features (pLannotate 1.2.2; 24 found; start..end, strand, type, name):
      1..380     +  enhancer       CMV enhancer: human cytomegalovirus immediate early enhancer
    381..584     +  promoter       CMV promoter: human cytomegalovirus (CMV) immediate early promoter
    586..605     +  promoter       PLtetO-1 promoter (fragment): modified phage lambda PL promoter with tet operator sites (Lutz and Bujard, 1997)
    607..626     +  promoter       PLtetO-1 promoter (fragment): modified phage lambda PL promoter with tet operator sites (Lutz and Bujard, 1997)
    634..667     +  promoter       TRE3GV promoter (fragment): 3rd-generation Tet-responsive promoter that can be activated by binding of Tet-On® 3G, optimized for retroviral and lentiviral vectors
    803..820     +  protein_bind   attB1 (fragment): mutant version of attB; core recombination site for the Gateway® BP reaction BP Clonase™
    826..1719    +  CDS            rep (fragment): R1AB_CVPFS - Protein inferred from homology: Swiss-Prot protein existence level 3. NendoU is a Mn(2+)-dependent, uridylate-specific enzyme, which leaves 2'-3'-cyclic phosphates 5' to the cleaved bond. From Porcine transmissible gastroenteritis coronavirus (strain FS772/70) (TGEV).
   1724..1748    -  protein_bind   attB2: mutant version of attB; recombination site for the Gateway® BP reaction BP Clonase™
   1936..2895    +  CDS            birA: BIRA_ECOLI - Also known as bioR, dhbB. Experimental evidence at protein level: Swiss-Prot protein existence level 1. Acts both as a biotin--[acetyl-CoA-carboxylase] ligase and a biotin-operon repressor. In the presence of ATP, BirA activates biotin to form the BirA-biotinyl-5'-adenylate (BirA-bio-5'-AMP or holoBirA) complex. HoloBirA can either transfer the biotinyl moiety to the biotin carboxyl carrier protein (BCCP) subunit of acetyl-CoA carboxylase, or bind to the biotin operator site and inhibit transcription of the operon. From Escherichia coli (strain K12).
   2945..3169    +  polyA_signal   bGH poly(A) signal: bovine growth hormone polyadenylation signal
   3173..3194    +  promoter       SV40 promoter (fragment): SV40 enhancer and early promoter
   3215..3448    +  rep_origin     f1 ori (fragment) (sequence partly withheld): f1 bacteriophage origin of replication; arrow indicates direction of (+) strand synthesis
   3453..3500    +  protein_bind   FRT: FLP-mediated recombination occurs in the 8-bp core sequence TCTAGAAA (Turan and Bode, 2011). FLP recombinase from the Saccharomyces cerevisiae 2μ plasmid
   3508..4530    +  CDS            HygR: aminoglycoside phosphotransferase from E. coli; aph(4)-Ia; confers resistance to hygromycin
   4540..4665    +  CDS            ble (fragment): BLE_KLEPN - Experimental evidence at protein level: Swiss-Prot protein existence level 1. Binding protein with a strong affinity to the bleomycin family of antibiotics. Binds to CL990; an antimitotic-antibiotic compound. From Klebsiella pneumoniae.
   4660..4781    +  polyA_signal   SV40 poly(A) signal: SV40 polyadenylation signal
   4854..4870    -  protein_bind   lac operator: The lac repressor binds to the lac operator to inhibit transcription in E. coli. This inhibition can be relieved by adding lactose or isopropyl-β-D-thiogalactopyranoside (IPTG). lac repressor encoded by lacI
   4878..4908    -  promoter       lac promoter: promoter for the E. coli lac operon
   4923..4944    -  protein_bind   CAP binding site: CAP binding activates transcription in the presence of cAMP. E. coli catabolite activator protein
   4957..5049    -  CDS            lacI (fragment): lac repressor; lacI; The lac repressor binds to the lac operator to inhibit transcription in E. coli. This inhibition can be relieved by adding lactose or isopropyl-β-D-thiogalactopyranoside (IPTG).
   5232..5820    -  rep_origin     ori: high-copy-number ColE1/pMB1/pBR322/pUC origin of replication
   5991..6851    -  CDS            AmpR: β-lactamase; bla; confers resistance to ampicillin, carbenicillin, and related antibiotics
   6852..6956    -  promoter       AmpR promoter: bla
   7015..7067    -  misc_feature   bom (fragment): basis of mobility region from pBR322
