[The description below was written by a language model from this plasmid's Addgene catalogue record and pLannotate feature annotations shown in this document.]
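Description:
MAC-SARS-CoV-2 NSP16 is a 7.2 kb mammalian expression plasmid built on the MAC-tag-C Gateway destination backbone, carrying the SARS-CoV-2 nonstructural protein NSP16 (a mature product of the ORF1ab polyprotein) fused at its C terminus to the MAC-tag. It is propagated in E. coli through a high-copy ColE1/pUC-type origin with ampicillin selection from the β-lactamase gene.

Expression is driven by the CMV immediate early enhancer and promoter, followed directly by short tet operator-like fragments. This suggests a tetracycline-regulatable CMV promoter that would be repressed in Tet repressor-expressing cells until inducer is added, although the record does not state this explicitly. The NSP16 coding region sits between attB1 and attB2, the sites left by Gateway recombination. The annotation tool labelled it only by homology to a coronavirus replicase polyprotein. Downstream of attB2, a sequence annotated as E. coli birA represents the biotin ligase portion of the tag, and the unit ends at a bGH polyadenylation signal. The other components of the MAC-tag are not individually annotated in the feature table.

An FRT site lies immediately upstream of a hygromycin resistance gene that has no annotated promoter of its own and is followed by an SV40 poly(A) signal. This layout is typical of FLP-mediated integration into a genomic FRT docking site, where correct insertion activates hygromycin resistance and yields isogenic stable lines.

According to the associated publication, such constructs serve a combined workflow of affinity purification and proximity biotinylation with mass spectrometry. Here that workflow would be used to map host proteins that interact with or lie close to NSP16.
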