Addgene plasmid #158367: MAC-SARS-CoV-2 NSP16
Purpose: MAC-tagged gene expression
Depositing lab: Markku Varjosalo. Depositing organization: University of Helsinki, Institute of Biotechnology. Publication: Combined proximity labeling and affinity purification-mass spectrometry workflow for mapping and visualizing protein interaction networks. Liu X, Salokas K, Weldatsadik RG, Gawriyski L, Varjosalo M. Nat Protoc. 2020 Aug 10. pii: 10.1038/s41596-020-0365-x. doi: 10.1038/s41596-020-0365-x. PubMed 32778839.
Backbone
  Vector backbone: MAC-tag-C (#108077)
  Vector type: Mammalian Expression
Growth in bacteria
  Bacterial resistance: Ampicillin, 100 μg/mL
  Growth temperature: 37°C
  Growth strain: DH5alpha
  Copy number: High Copy
Gene/Insert
  Gene/Insert name: SARS-CoV-2 NSP16
  Species: Other
  Entrez Gene: ORF1ab (a.k.a. GU280_gp01)
  Tag / fusion protein: MAC-tag (C terminal on backbone)
  Cloning method: Gateway Cloning
Terms and licenses: Academic/Nonprofit Terms; Industry Terms
How to cite: MAC-SARS-CoV-2 NSP16 was a gift from Markku Varjosalo (Addgene plasmid # 158367 ; http://n2t.net/addgene:158367 ; RRID:Addgene_158367)
